Addgene plasmid #80173: non-targeting control gRNA (BRDN0001145598)
Purpose: 3rd generation lentiviral gRNA plasmid, non-targeting control gRNA
Depositing lab: John Doench & David Root. Depositing organization: Broad Institute. Publication: Optimized sgRNA design to maximize activity and minimize off-target effects of CRISPR-Cas9. Doench JG, Fusi N, Sullender M, Hegde M, Vaimberg EW, Donovan KF, Smith I, Tothova Z, Wilen C, Orchard R, Virgin HW, Listgarten J, Root DE. Nat Biotechnol. 2016 Jan 18. doi: 10.1038/nbt.3437. PubMed 26780180.
Backbone
  Vector backbone: lentiGuide-Puro
  Backbone manufacturer: Zhang Lab (Addgene plasmid # 52963)
  Vector type: Mammalian Expression, Lentiviral, CRISPR
  Selectable markers: Puromycin
Growth in bacteria
  Bacterial resistance: Ampicillin, 100 μg/mL
  Growth temperature: 37°C
  Growth strain: DH5alpha
  Copy number: High Copy
Gene/Insert
  Gene/Insert name: Non-targeting control gRNA
  gRNA/shRNA sequence: GCGGGCAGAACGACCCTGAC
  Species: H. sapiens (human)
  Promoter: hU6
  Cloning method: Unknown
  Sequencing primers: 5′ U6-F; 3′ pS2-R
Terms and licenses: Academic/Nonprofit Terms; Industry Terms: Not Available to Industry
How to cite: non-targeting control gRNA (BRDN0001145598) was a gift from John Doench & David Root (Addgene plasmid # 80173 ; http://n2t.net/addgene:80173 ; RRID:Addgene_80173)
