[The description below was written by a language model from this plasmid's Addgene catalogue record and pLannotate feature annotations shown in this document.]
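Description:
Non-targeting control gRNA (BRDN0001145598) is a third-generation lentiviral guide RNA plasmid built on the lentiGuide-Puro backbone, with an annotated full sequence of about 8.3 kb. It is maintained in E. coli as a high-copy plasmid through a ColE1/pUC-type origin and selected with ampicillin via the β-lactamase gene. The backbone also carries an f1 origin, an SV40 origin and poly(A) signal, and remnants of lac and T7/T3 promoter elements that are cloning-vector leftovers rather than functional parts of the payload.

The lentiviral transfer cassette begins with an RSV promoter fused to a truncated HIV-1 5' LTR, which makes genomic RNA production in packaging cells Tat-independent. This is followed by the Ψ packaging signal (with a partial gag fragment), the Rev response element for nuclear export of the unspliced viral RNA, and a cPPT/CTS. It ends in a ΔU3 self-inactivating 3' LTR. Within this unit, a human U6 RNA polymerase III promoter drives a single guide RNA consisting of a 20-nt spacer joined to the Streptococcus pyogenes Cas9 scaffold. The spacer is catalogued as non-targeting, with human listed as the species. A separate EF-1α promoter with its intron A expresses puromycin N-acetyltransferase, stabilised by a downstream WPRE, so that transduced mammalian cells can be selected with puromycin.

The plasmid encodes no Cas9, so the nuclease must be supplied separately, for example in a Cas9-expressing cell line. It serves as a negative control alongside gene-targeting guides in the same backbone, providing a baseline for the effects of transduction, selection and Cas9/gRNA expression in knockout experiments.
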