Features (pLannotate 1.2.2; 29 found; start..end, strand, type, name):
     14..80      +  CDS            small t antigen (fragment): SV40 (simian virus 40) small t antigen
    106..317     +  promoter       EF-1α core promoter: core promoter for human elongation factor EF-1α
    318..1256    +  intron         EF-1α intron A: intron upstream of the start codon of human EF-1α
   1278..1877    +  CDS            PuroR (fragment): puromycin N-acetyltransferase; pac from Streptomyces; confers resistance to puromycin
   1893..2481    +  misc_feature   WPRE: woodchuck hepatitis virus posttranscriptional regulatory element
   2532..2551    +  misc_feature   cPPT/CTS (fragment): central polypurine tract and central termination sequence of HIV-1
   2553..2786    +  LTR            3' LTR (ΔU3): self-inactivating 3' long terminal repeat (LTR) from HIV-1
   2864..2985    +  polyA_signal   SV40 poly(A) signal: SV40 polyadenylation signal
   3025..3160    +  rep_origin     SV40 ori: SV40 origin of replication
   3181..3199    -  promoter       T7 promoter: promoter for bacteriophage T7 RNA polymerase
   3207..3362    +  CDS            lacZα (fragment): LacZα fragment of β-galactosidase; lacZ fragment
   3367..3795    +  rep_origin     f1 ori (sequence partly withheld): f1 bacteriophage origin of replication; arrow indicates direction of (+) strand synthesis
   3848..3952    +  promoter       AmpR promoter: bla
   3953..4813    +  CDS            AmpR: β-lactamase; bla; confers resistance to ampicillin, carbenicillin, and related antibiotics
   4984..5572    +  rep_origin     ori: high-copy-number ColE1/pMB1/pBR322/pUC origin of replication
   5755..5847    +  CDS            lacI (fragment): lac repressor; lacI; The lac repressor binds to the lac operator to inhibit transcription in E. coli. This inhibition can be relieved by adding lactose or isopropyl-β-D-thiogalactopyranoside (IPTG).
   5860..5881    +  protein_bind   CAP binding site: CAP binding activates transcription in the presence of cAMP. E. coli catabolite activator protein
   5896..5926    +  promoter       lac promoter: promoter for the E. coli lac operon
   5934..5950    +  protein_bind   lac operator: The lac repressor binds to the lac operator to inhibit transcription in E. coli. This inhibition can be relieved by adding lactose or isopropyl-β-D-thiogalactopyranoside (IPTG). lac repressor encoded by lacI
   5995..6013    +  promoter       T3 promoter: promoter for bacteriophage T3 RNA polymerase
   6041..6267    +  promoter       RSV promoter: Rous sarcoma virus enhancer/promoter
   6268..6448    +  LTR            5' LTR (truncated): truncated 5' long terminal repeat (LTR) from HIV-1
   6495..6620    +  misc_feature   HIV-1 Ψ: packaging signal of human immunodeficiency virus type 1
   6604..6967    +  CDS            HIV-1 gag (fragment): gag protein from human immunodeficiency virus 1; gag
   7113..7346    +  misc_feature   RRE: The Rev response element (RRE) of HIV-1 allows for Rev-dependent mRNA export from the nucleus to the cytoplasm.
   7723..7749    +  CDS            Rev (fragment): human immunodeficiency virus 1 (HIV-1) Rev protein; rev; enhances nuclear export of unspliced and incompletely spliced viral mRNAs
   7753..7993    +  promoter       U6 promoter: RNA polymerase III promoter for human U6 snRNA
   8023..8098    +  misc_RNA       gRNA scaffold: guide RNA scaffold for the Streptococcus pyogenes CRISPR/Cas9 system
   8154..8271    +  misc_feature   cPPT/CTS: central polypurine tract and central termination sequence of HIV-1
>Addgene plasmid #80173 | non-targeting control gRNA (BRDN0001145598) | depositor full sequence | sequence record 150824 | Full Sequence
CCCGGGTGCAAAGATGGATAAAGTTTTAAACAGAGAGGAATCTTTGCAGCTAATGGACCTTCTAGGTCTT
GAAAGGAGTGGGAATTGGCTCCGGTGCCCGTCAGTGGGCAGAGCGCACATCGCCCACAGTCCCCGAGAAG
TTGGGGGGAGGGGTCGGCAATTGATCCGGTGCCTAGAGAAGGTGGCGCGGGGTAAACTGGGAAAGTGATG
TCGTGTACTGGCTCCGCCTTTTTCCCGAGGGTGGGGGAGAACCGTATATAAGTGCAGTAGTCGCCGTGAA
CGTTCTTTTTCGCAACGGGTTTGCCGCCAGAACACAGGTAAGTGCCGTGTGTGGTTCCCGCGGGCCTGGC
CTCTTTACGGGTTATGGCCCTTGCGTGCCTTGAATTACTTCCACCTGGCTGCAGTACGTGATTCTTGATC
CCGAGCTTCGGGTTGGAAGTGGGTGGGAGAGTTCGAGGCCTTGCGCTTAAGGAGCCCCTTCGCCTCGTGC
TTGAGTTGAGGCCTGGCCTGGGCGCTGGGGCCGCCGCGTGCGAATCTGGTGGCACCTTCGCGCCTGTCTC
GCTGCTTTCGATAAGTCTCTAGCCATTTAAAATTTTTGATGACCTGCTGCGACGCTTTTTTTCTGGCAAG
ATAGTCTTGTAAATGCGGGCCAAGATCTGCACACTGGTATTTCGGTTTTTGGGGCCGCGGGCGGCGACGG
GGCCCGTGCGTCCCAGCGCACATGTTCGGCGAGGCGGGGCCTGCGAGCGCGGCCACCGAGAATCGGACGG
GGGTAGTCTCAAGCTGGCCGGCCTGCTCTGGTGCCTGGCCTCGCGCCGCCGTGTATCGCCCCGCCCTGGG
CGGCAAGGCTGGCCCGGTCGGCACCAGTTGCGTGAGCGGAAAGATGGCCGCTTCCCGGCCCTGCTGCAGG
GAGCTCAAAATGGAGGACGCGGCGCTCGGGAGAGCGGGCGGGTGAGTCACCCACACAAAGGAAAAGGGCC
TTTCCGTCCTCAGCCGTCGCTTCATGTGACTCCACGGAGTACCGGGCGCCGTCCAGGCACCTCGATTAGT
TCTCGAGCTTTTGGAGTACGTCGTCTTTAGGTTGGGGGGAGGGGTTTTATGCGATGGAGTTTCCCCACAC
TGAGTGGGTGGAGACTGAAGTTAGGCCAGCTTGGCACTTGATGTAATTCTCCTTGGAATTTGCCCTTTTT
GAGTTTGGATCTTGGTTCATTCTCAAGCCTCAGACAGTGGTTCAAAGTTTTTTTCTTCCATTTCAGGTGT
CGTGACGTACGGCCACCATGACCGAGTACAAGCCCACGGTGCGCCTCGCCACCCGCGACGACGTCCCCAG
GGCCGTACGCACCCTCGCCGCCGCGTTCGCCGACTACCCCGCCACGCGCCACACCGTCGATCCGGACCGC
CACATCGAGCGGGTCACCGAGCTGCAAGAACTCTTCCTCACGCGCGTCGGGCTCGACATCGGCAAGGTGT
GGGTCGCGGACGACGGCGCCGCCGTGGCGGTCTGGACCACGCCGGAGAGCGTCGAAGCGGGGGCGGTGTT
CGCCGAGATCGGCCCGCGCATGGCCGAGTTGAGCGGTTCCCGGCTGGCCGCGCAGCAACAGATGGAAGGC
CTCCTGGCGCCGCACCGGCCCAAGGAGCCCGCGTGGTTCCTGGCCACCGTCGGAGTCTCGCCCGACCACC
AGGGCAAGGGTCTGGGCAGCGCCGTCGTGCTCCCCGGAGTGGAGGCGGCCGAGCGCGCCGGGGTGCCCGC
CTTCCTGGAGACCTCCGCGCCCCGCAACCTCCCCTTCTACGAGCGGCTCGGCTTCACCGTCACCGCCGAC
GTCGAGGTGCCCGAAGGACCGCGCACCTGGTGCATGACCCGCAAGCCCGGTGCCTGAACGCGTTAAGTCG
ACAATCAACCTCTGGATTACAAAATTTGTGAAAGATTGACTGGTATTCTTAACTATGTTGCTCCTTTTAC
GCTATGTGGATACGCTGCTTTAATGCCTTTGTATCATGCTATTGCTTCCCGTATGGCTTTCATTTTCTCC
TCCTTGTATAAATCCTGGTTGCTGTCTCTTTATGAGGAGTTGTGGCCCGTTGTCAGGCAACGTGGCGTGG
TGTGCACTGTGTTTGCTGACGCAACCCCCACTGGTTGGGGCATTGCCACCACCTGTCAGCTCCTTTCCGG
GACTTTCGCTTTCCCCCTCCCTATTGCCACGGCGGAACTCATCGCCGCCTGCCTTGCCCGCTGCTGGACA
GGGGCTCGGCTGTTGGGCACTGACAATTCCGTGGTGTTGTCGGGGAAATCATCGTCCTTTCCTTGGCTGC
TCGCCTGTGTTGCCACCTGGATTCTGCGCGGGACGTCCTTCTGCTACGTCCCTTCGGCCCTCAATCCAGC
GGACCTTCCTTCCCGCGGCCTGCTGCCGGCTCTGCGGCCTCTTCCGCGTCTTCGCCTTCGCCCTCAGACG
AGTCGGATCTCCCTTTGGGCCGCCTCCCCGCGTCGACTTTAAGACCAATGACTTACAAGGCAGCTGTAGA
TCTTAGCCACTTTTTAAAAGAAAAGGGGGGACTGGAAGGGCTAATTCACTCCCAACGAAGACAAGATCTG
CTTTTTGCTTGTACTGGGTCTCTCTGGTTAGACCAGATCTGAGCCTGGGAGCTCTCTGGCTAACTAGGGA
ACCCACTGCTTAAGCCTCAATAAAGCTTGCCTTGAGTGCTTCAAGTAGTGTGTGCCCGTCTGTTGTGTGA
CTCTGGTAACTAGAGATCCCTCAGACCCTTTTAGTCAGTGTGGAAAATCTCTAGCAGTACGTATAGTAGT
TCATGTCATCTTATTATTCAGTATTTATAACTTGCAAAGAAATGAATATCAGAGAGTGAGAGGAACTTGT
TTATTGCAGCTTATAATGGTTACAAATAAAGCAATAGCATCACAAATTTCACAAATAAAGCATTTTTTTC
ACTGCATTCTAGTTGTGGTTTGTCCAAACTCATCAATGTATCTTATCATGTCTGGCTCTAGCTATCCCGC
CCCTAACTCCGCCCATCCCGCCCCTAACTCCGCCCAGTTCCGCCCATTCTCCGCCCCATGGCTGACTAAT
TTTTTTTATTTATGCAGAGGCCGAGGCCGCCTCGGCCTCTGAGCTATTCCAGAAGTAGTGAGGAGGCTTT
TTTGGAGGCCTAGGGACGTACCCAATTCGCCCTATAGTGAGTCGTATTACGCGCGCTCACTGGCCGTCGT
TTTACAACGTCGTGACTGGGAAAACCCTGGCGTTACCCAACTTAATCGCCTTGCAGCACATCCCCCTTTC
GCCAGCTGGCGTAATAGCGAAGAGGCCCGCACCGATCGCCCTTCCCAACAGTTGCGCAGCCTGAATGGCG
AATGGG
[124 nt withheld, positions 3367-3490]
C
[91 nt withheld, positions 3492-3582]
A
[49 nt withheld, positions 3584-3632]
CCTTTGACGTTGGAGTCCACGTTCTTT
[37 nt withheld, positions 3660-3696]
ACCCTATCTCGGTCTATTCTTTTGATTTATAAGGGATTTTGCCGATTTCGGCCTATTGGTTAAAAAATGA
GCTGATTTAACAAAAATTTAACGCGAATTTTAACAAAATATTAACGCTTACAATTTAGGTGGCACTTTTC
GGGGAAATGTGCGCGGAACCCCTATTTGTTTATTTTTCTAAATACATTCAAATATGTATCCGCTCATGAG
ACAATAACCCTGATAAATGCTTCAATAATATTGAAAAAGGAAGAGTATGAGTATTCAACATTTCCGTGTC
GCCCTTATTCCCTTTTTTGCGGCATTTTGCCTTCCTGTTTTTGCTCACCCAGAAACGCTGGTGAAAGTAA
AAGATGCTGAAGATCAGTTGGGTGCACGAGTGGGTTACATCGAACTGGATCTCAACAGCGGTAAGATCCT
TGAGAGTTTTCGCCCCGAAGAACGTTTTCCAATGATGAGCACTTTTAAAGTTCTGCTATGTGGCGCGGTA
TTATCCCGTATTGACGCCGGGCAAGAGCAACTCGGTCGCCGCATACACTATTCTCAGAATGACTTGGTTG
AGTACTCACCAGTCACAGAAAAGCATCTTACGGATGGCATGACAGTAAGAGAATTATGCAGTGCTGCCAT
AACCATGAGTGATAACACTGCGGCCAACTTACTTCTGACAACGATCGGAGGACCGAAGGAGCTAACCGCT
TTTTTGCACAACATGGGGGATCATGTAACTCGCCTTGATCGTTGGGAACCGGAGCTGAATGAAGCCATAC
CAAACGACGAGCGTGACACCACGATGCCTGTAGCAATGGCAACAACGTTGCGCAAACTATTAACTGGCGA
ACTACTTACTCTAGCTTCCCGGCAACAATTAATAGACTGGATGGAGGCGGATAAAGTTGCAGGACCACTT
CTGCGCTCGGCCCTTCCGGCTGGCTGGTTTATTGCTGATAAATCTGGAGCCGGTGAGCGTGGGTCTCGCG
GTATCATTGCAGCACTGGGGCCAGATGGTAAGCCCTCCCGTATCGTAGTTATCTACACGACGGGGAGTCA
GGCAACTATGGATGAACGAAATAGACAGATCGCTGAGATAGGTGCCTCACTGATTAAGCATTGGTAACTG
TCAGACCAAGTTTACTCATATATACTTTAGATTGATTTAAAACTTCATTTTTAATTTAAAAGGATCTAGG
TGAAGATCCTTTTTGATAATCTCATGACCAAAATCCCTTAACGTGAGTTTTCGTTCCACTGAGCGTCAGA
CCCCGTAGAAAAGATCAAAGGATCTTCTTGAGATCCTTTTTTTCTGCGCGTAATCTGCTGCTTGCAAACA
AAAAAACCACCGCTACCAGCGGTGGTTTGTTTGCCGGATCAAGAGCTACCAACTCTTTTTCCGAAGGTAA
CTGGCTTCAGCAGAGCGCAGATACCAAATACTGTTCTTCTAGTGTAGCCGTAGTTAGGCCACCACTTCAA
GAACTCTGTAGCACCGCCTACATACCTCGCTCTGCTAATCCTGTTACCAGTGGCTGCTGCCAGTGGCGAT
AAGTCGTGTCTTACCGGGTTGGACTCAAGACGATAGTTACCGGATAAGGCGCAGCGGTCGGGCTGAACGG
GGGGTTCGTGCACACAGCCCAGCTTGGAGCGAACGACCTACACCGAACTGAGATACCTACAGCGTGAGCT
ATGAGAAAGCGCCACGCTTCCCGAAGGGAGAAAGGCGGACAGGTATCCGGTAAGCGGCAGGGTCGGAACA
GGAGAGCGCACGAGGGAGCTTCCAGGGGGAAACGCCTGGTATCTTTATAGTCCTGTCGGGTTTCGCCACC
TCTGACTTGAGCGTCGATTTTTGTGATGCTCGTCAGGGGGGCGGAGCCTATGGAAAAACGCCAGCAACGC
GGCCTTTTTACGGTTCCTGGCCTTTTGCTGGCCTTTTGCTCACATGTTCTTTCCTGCGTTATCCCCTGAT
TCTGTGGATAACCGTATTACCGCCTTTGAGTGAGCTGATACCGCTCGCCGCAGCCGAACGACCGAGCGCA
GCGAGTCAGTGAGCGAGGAAGCGGAAGAGCGCCCAATACGCAAACCGCCTCTCCCCGCGCGTTGGCCGAT
TCATTAATGCAGCTGGCACGACAGGTTTCCCGACTGGAAAGCGGGCAGTGAGCGCAACGCAATTAATGTG
AGTTAGCTCACTCATTAGGCACCCCAGGCTTTACACTTTATGCTTCCGGCTCGTATGTTGTGTGGAATTG
TGAGCGGATAACAATTTCACACAGGAAACAGCTATGACCATGATTACGCCAAGCGCGCAATTAACCCTCA
CTAAAGGGAACAAAAGCTGGAGCTGCAAGCTTAATGTAGTCTTATGCAATACTCTTGTAGTCTTGCAACA
TGGTAACGATGAGTTAGCAACATGCCTTACAAGGAGAGAAAAAGCACCGTGCATGCCGATTGGTGGAAGT
AAGGTGGTACGATCGTGCCTTATTAGGAAGGCAACAGACGGGTCTGACATGGATTGGACGAACCACTGAA
TTGCCGCATTGCAGAGATATTGTATTTAAGTGCCTAGCTCGATACATAAACGGGTCTCTCTGGTTAGACC
AGATCTGAGCCTGGGAGCTCTCTGGCTAACTAGGGAACCCACTGCTTAAGCCTCAATAAAGCTTGCCTTG
AGTGCTTCAAGTAGTGTGTGCCCGTCTGTTGTGTGACTCTGGTAACTAGAGATCCCTCAGACCCTTTTAG
TCAGTGTGGAAAATCTCTAGCAGTGGCGCCCGAACAGGGACTTGAAAGCGAAAGGGAAACCAGAGGAGCT
CTCTCGACGCAGGACTCGGCTTGCTGAAGCGCGCACGGCAAGAGGCGAGGGGCGGCGACTGGTGAGTACG
CCAAAAATTTTGACTAGCGGAGGCTAGAAGGAGAGAGATGGGTGCGAGAGCGTCAGTATTAAGCGGGGGA
GAATTAGATCGCGATGGGAAAAAATTCGGTTAAGGCCAGGGGGAAAGAAAAAATATAAATTAAAACATAT
AGTATGGGCAAGCAGGGAGCTAGAACGATTCGCAGTTAATCCTGGCCTGTTAGAAACATCAGAAGGCTGT
AGACAAATACTGGGACAGCTACAACCATCCCTTCAGACAGGATCAGAAGAACTTAGATCATTATATAATA
CAGTAGCAACCCTCTATTGTGTGCATCAAAGGATAGAGATAAAAGACACCAAGGAAGCTTTAGACAAGAT
AGAGGAAGAGCAAAACAAAAGTAAGACCACCGCACAGCAAGCGGCCGCTGATCTTCAGACCTGGAGGAGG
AGATATGAGGGACAATTGGAGAAGTGAATTATATAAATATAAAGTAGTAAAAATTGAACCATTAGGAGTA
GCACCCACCAAGGCAAAGAGAAGAGTGGTGCAGAGAGAAAAAAGAGCAGTGGGAATAGGAGCTTTGTTCC
TTGGGTTCTTGGGAGCAGCAGGAAGCACTATGGGCGCAGCGTCAATGACGCTGACGGTACAGGCCAGACA
ATTATTGTCTGGTATAGTGCAGCAGCAGAACAATTTGCTGAGGGCTATTGAGGCGCAACAGCATCTGTTG
CAACTCACAGTCTGGGGCATCAAGCAGCTCCAGGCAAGAATCCTGGCTGTGGAAAGATACCTAAAGGATC
AACAGCTCCTGGGGATTTGGGGTTGCTCTGGAAAACTCATTTGCACCACTGCTGTGCCTTGGAATGCTAG
TTGGAGTAATAAATCTCTGGAACAGATTTGGAATCACACGACCTGGATGGAGTGGGACAGAGAAATTAAC
AATTACACAAGCTTAATACACTCCTTAATTGAAGAATCGCAAAACCAGCAAGAAAAGAATGAACAAGAAT
TATTGGAATTAGATAAATGGGCAAGTTTGTGGAATTGGTTTAACATAACAAATTGGCTGTGGTATATAAA
ATTATTCATAATGATAGTAGGAGGCTTGGTAGGTTTAAGAATAGTTTTTGCTGTACTTTCTATAGTGAAT
AGAGTTAGGCAGGGATATTCACCATTATCGTTTCAGACCCACCTCCCAACCCCGAGGGGACCCAGAGAGG
GCCTATTTCCCATGATTCCTTCATATTTGCATATACGATACAAGGCTGTTAGAGAGATAATTAGAATTAA
TTTGACTGTAAACACAAAGATATTAGTACAAAATACGTGACGTAGAAAGTAATAATTTCTTGGGTAGTTT
GCAGTTTTAAAATTATGTTTTAAAATGGACTATCATATGCTTACCGTAACTTGAAAGTATTTCGATTTCT
TGGCTTTATATATCTTGTGGAAAGGACGAAACACCGGCGGGCAGAACGACCCTGACGTTTTAGAGCTAGA
AATAGCAAGTTAAAATAAGGCTAGTCCGTTATCAACTTGAAAAAGTGGCACCGAGTCGGTGCTTTTTTAA
GCTTGGCGTAACTAGATCTTGAGACAAATGGCAGTATTCATCCACAATTTTAAAAGAAAAGGGGGGATTG
GGGGGTACAGTGCAGGGGAAAGAATAGTAGACATAATAGCAACAGACATACAAACTAAAGAATTACAAAA
ACAAATTACAAAAATTCAAAATTTTCGGGTTTATTACAGGGACAGCAGAGATCCACTTTGGCGCCGGCTC
GAGGGGG
