>Addgene plasmid #80173 | non-targeting control gRNA (BRDN0001145598) | depositor partial sequence | sequence record 150825 | Target Sequence
GCGGGCAGAACGACCCTGAC
