>Addgene plasmid #80173 | non-targeting control gRNA (BRDN0001145598) | addgene partial sequence | sequence record 189080 | hU6-F
TAGAAAGTAATAATTTCTTGGGTAGTTTGCAGTTTTAAAATTATGTTTTAAAATGGACTATCATATGCTT
ACCGTAACTTGAAAGTATTTCGATTTCTTGGCTTTATATATCTTGTGGAAAGGACGAAACACCGGCGGGC
AGAACGACCCTGACGTTTTAGAGCTAGAAATAGCAAGTTAAAATAAGGCTAGTCCGTTATCAACTTGAAA
AAGTGGCACCGAGTCGGTGCTTTTTTAAGCTTGGCGTAACTAGATCTTGAGACAAATGGCAGTATTCATC
CACAATTTTAAAAGAAAAGGGGGGATTGGGGGGTACAGTGCAGGGGAAAGAATAGTAGACATAATAGCAA
CAGACATACAAACTAAAGAATTACAAAAACAAATTACAAAAATTCAAAATTTTCGGGTTTATTACAGGGA
CAGCAGAGATCCACTTTGGCGCCGGCTCGAGGGGGCCCGGGTGCAAAGATGGATAAAGTTTTAAACAGAG
AGGAATCTTTGCAGCTAATGGACCTTCTAGGTCTTGAAAGGAGTGGGAATTGGCTCCGGTGCCCGTCAGT
GGGCAGAGCG
